Addgene plasmid #188056: pCMV-BLZinCh-P30
Purpose: Expression of BLZinCh-P30, a dual read-out BRET-FRET sensor for intracellular Zn2+ imaging, in mammalian cells
Depositing lab: Maarten Merkx. Depositing organization: Technische Universiteit Eindhoven. Publication: Ratiometric Bioluminescent Zinc Sensor Proteins to Quantify Serum and Intracellular Free Zn(2). Michielsen CMS, van Aalen EA, Merkx M. ACS Chem Biol. 2022 Jun 17;17(6):1567-1576. doi: 10.1021/acschembio.2c00227. Epub 2022 May 25. PubMed 35611686.
Backbone
  Vector backbone: pCMV
  Backbone size w/o insert (bp): 3934
  Total vector size (bp): 6014
  Vector type: Mammalian Expression
  Selectable markers: Neomycin (select with G418)
Growth in bacteria
  Bacterial resistance: Kanamycin, 50 μg/mL
  Growth temperature: 37°C
  Growth strain: DH5alpha
  Copy number: High Copy
Gene/Insert
  Gene/Insert name: BLZinCh-P30
  Insert size (bp): 2080
  Promoter: CMV promotor
  Cloning method: Restriction Enzyme; 5′ cloning site NheI (not destroyed); 3′ cloning site XhoI (not destroyed)
  Sequencing primers: 5′ GGTGGGAGGTCTATATAAGC; 3′ GAAATTTGTGATGCTATTGC
Terms and licenses: Academic/Nonprofit Terms; Industry Terms: Not Available to Industry
How to cite: pCMV-BLZinCh-P30 was a gift from Maarten Merkx (Addgene plasmid # 188056 ; http://n2t.net/addgene:188056 ; RRID:Addgene_188056)
