[The description below was written by a language model from this plasmid's Addgene catalogue record and pLannotate feature annotations shown in this document.]
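Description:
pCMV-BLZinCh-P30 is a roughly 6 kb mammalian expression plasmid built on a pCMV backbone. It expresses BLZinCh-P30, a genetically encoded sensor with dual BRET and FRET read-outs for imaging intracellular free Zn2+. It replicates in E. coli from a high-copy ColE1/pUC-type origin and also carries an f1 phage origin. A single NeoR/KanR (Tn5 aminoglycoside phosphotransferase) gene serves both hosts. The bacterial bla (AmpR) promoter drives it for kanamycin selection, and the SV40 enhancer/early promoter, with an HSV TK polyadenylation signal downstream, drives it for G418 selection of transfected mammalian cells. The short ble, bGH poly(A) and SV40 large T antigen hits are annotated only as fragments, and the record assigns them no function.

The roughly 2.1 kb insert was cloned between NheI and XhoI sites. It lies downstream of the human CMV immediate-early enhancer and promoter and is terminated by the SV40 poly(A) signal. The feature table shows three detected coding segments in the same orientation: an Oplophorus gracilirostris luciferase catalytic-subunit fragment (a coelenterazine-type blue-light-emitting enzyme), then the cyan protein mCerulean, then the yellow protein Citrine. The two fluorescent domains are separated by an unannotated stretch of about 120 bp. This presumably holds the linker that the "P30" suffix may refer to, but the record does not describe it or identify the zinc-binding residues.

In a sensor of this design, Zn2+ binding changes energy transfer between the cyan donor and the yellow acceptor. That change can be read ratiometrically with external excitation (FRET), or without it by using the fused luciferase and its substrate as the energy source (BRET). The plasmid is intended for transient or stable expression in mammalian cells to measure intracellular free zinc.
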