Features (pLannotate 1.2.2; 15 found; start..end, strand, type, name):
     61..364     +  enhancer       CMV enhancer: human cytomegalovirus immediate early enhancer
    365..568     +  promoter       CMV promoter: human cytomegalovirus (CMV) immediate early promoter
    600..1100    +  CDS            LUCI_OPLGR (fragment): Experimental evidence at protein level: Swiss-Prot protein existence level 1. Catalytic subunit of oplophorus-luciferin 2-monooxygenase. Oxidoreductase that converts coelenterazine (the oplophorus luciferin) to coelenteramide under emission of blue light with a maximum at 454 nm. Is also active with bisdeoxycoelenterazine. From Oplophorus gracilirostris (Luminous shrimp).
   1107..1823    +  CDS            mCerulean: mCerulean is a basic (constitutively fluorescent) cyan fluorescent protein published in 2005, derived from Aequorea victoria. It is reported to be a very rapidly-maturing monomer.
   1947..2663    +  CDS            Citrine: enhanced variant of YFP (Heikal et al., 2001) mammalian codon-optimized
   2695..2778    +  CDS            large T antigen (fragment): large T antigen from SV40 (simian virus 40)
   2801..2922    +  polyA_signal   SV40 poly(A) signal: SV40 polyadenylation signal
   2956..3384    -  rep_origin     f1 ori (sequence partly withheld): f1 bacteriophage origin of replication; arrow indicates direction of (+) strand synthesis
   3411..3515    +  promoter       AmpR promoter: bla
   3517..3874    +  promoter       SV40 promoter: SV40 enhancer and early promoter
   3909..4703    +  CDS            NeoR/KanR: aminoglycoside phosphotransferase from Tn5; aph(3')-II (or nptII); confers resistance to neomycin, kanamycin, and G418 (Geneticin®)
   4724..4876    +  CDS            ble (fragment): BLE_KLEPN - Experimental evidence at protein level: Swiss-Prot protein existence level 1. Binding protein with a strong affinity to the bleomycin family of antibiotics. Binds to CL990; an antimitotic-antibiotic compound. From Klebsiella pneumoniae.
   4935..4982    +  polyA_signal   HSV TK poly(A) signal: herpes simplex virus thymidine kinase polyadenylation signal (Cole and Stacy, 1985)
   5073..5089    -  polyA_signal   bGH poly(A) signal (fragment): bovine growth hormone polyadenylation signal
   5311..5899    +  rep_origin     ori: high-copy-number ColE1/pMB1/pBR322/pUC origin of replication
>Addgene plasmid #188056 | pCMV-BLZinCh-P30 | addgene full sequence | sequence record 374515 | Addgene NGS Result
TAGTTATTAATAGTAATCAATTACGGGGTCATTAGTTCATAGCCCATATATGGAGTTCCGCGTTACATAA
CTTACGGTAAATGGCCCGCCTGGCTGACCGCCCAACGACCCCCGCCCATTGACGTCAATAATGACGTATG
TTCCCATAGTAACGCCAATAGGGACTTTCCATTGACGTCAATGGGTGGAGTATTTACGGTAAACTGCCCA
CTTGGCAGTACATCAAGTGTATCATATGCCAAGTACGCCCCCTATTGACGTCAATGACGGTAAATGGCCC
GCCTGGCATTATGCCCAGTACATGACCTTATGGGACTTTCCTACTTGGCAGTACATCTACGTATTAGTCA
TCGCTATTACCATGGTGATGCGGTTTTGGCAGTACATCAATGGGCGTGGATAGCGGTTTGACTCACGGGG
ATTTCCAAGTCTCCACCCCATTGACGTCAATGGGAGTTTGTTTTGGCACCAAAATCAACGGGACTTTCCA
AAATGTCGTAACAACTCCGCCCCATTGACGCAAATGGGCGGTAGGCGTGTACGGTGGGAGGTCTATATAA
GCAGAGCTGGTTTAGTGAACCGTCAGATCCGTGCTAGCCATGGTATTTACTCTTGAAGATTTTGTCGGTG
ATTGGCGCCAGACCGCCGGCTATAACCTGGACCAAGTGCTTGAACAGGGCGGGGTTAGCAGCCTGTTTCA
AAACCTGGGGGTGAGTGTCACGCCAATTCAGCGCATCGTTCTGTCGGGAGAGAATGGTCTGAAAATCGAT
ATCCACGTCATTATCCCGTACGAAGGTCTTTCTGGTGATCAGATGGGGCAGATAGAAAAAATATTCAAAG
TGGTGTACCCAGTAGACGATCATCACTTCAAGGTTATACTGCACTATGGCACCCTCGTTATCGATGGCGT
TACTCCGAATATGATCGATTACTTTGGGCGTCCTTATGAAGGTATTGCGGTGTTCGACGGTAAAAAAATT
ACGGTTACCGGGACGCTCTGGAATGGTAATAAAATCATTGATGAGCGCTTGATAAACCCAGATGGCAGCC
TTCTGTTCAGAGTTACGATAAACGGGGTTACGGGTTGGCGACTGTGCGAAAGACATATGGTGAGCAAGGG
CGAAGAGCTGTTCACCGGGGTGGTGCCCATCCTGGTCGAGCTGGACGGCGACGTAAACGGCCACAAGTTC
AGCGTGTCCGGCGAGGGCGAGGGCGATGCCACCTACGGCAAGCTGACCCTGAAGTTCATCTGCACCACCG
GTAAGCTGCCCGTGCCCTGGCCCACCCTCGTGACCACCCTGACCTGGGGCGTGCAGTGCTTCGCCCGCTA
CCCCGACCACATGAAGCAGCACGACTTCTTCAAGTCCGCCATGCCCGAAGGCTACGTCCAGGAGCGCACC
ATCTTCTTCAAGGACGACGGCAACTACAAGACCCGCGCCGAGGTGAAGTTCGAGGGCGACACCCTGGTGA
ACCGCATCGAGCTGAAGGGCATCGACTTCAAGGAGGACGGCAACATCCTGGGGCACAAGCTGGAGTACAA
CGCCATCAGCGACAACGTCTATATCACCGCCGACAAGCAGAAGAACGGCATCAAGGCCAACTTCAAGATC
CGCCACAACATCGAGGACGGCAGCGTGCAGCTCGCCGACCACTACCAGCAGAACACCCCCATCGGCGACG
GCCCCGTGCTGCTGCCCGACAACCACTACCTGAGCACCCAGTCCCACCTGTGCAAAGACCCCAACGAGAA
GCGCGATCACATGGTCCTGCTGGAGTTCGTGACCGCCGCCGGGATCACTCTCGGCATGGACGAGCTGTAC
AAGTCCGGAGGCGGCGAGCTCCCACCTCCACCGCCGCCTCCACCTCCACCGCCACCCCCTCCACCCCCGC
CACCTCCTCCACCGCCACCACCGCCCCCGCCACCTCCTCCGCGGGGCTCGGTACCCATGGTGAGCAAGGG
CGAAGAGCTGTTCACCGGGGTGGTGCCCATCCTGGTCGAGCTGGACGGCGACGTAAACGGCCACAAGTTC
AGCGTGTCCGGCGAGGGCGAGGGCGATGCCACCTACGGCAAGCTGACCCTGAAGTTCATCTGCACCACCG
GCAAGCTGCCCGTGCCCTGGCCCACCCTCGTGACCACCTTCGGCTACGGCCTGATGTGCTTCGCCCGCTA
CCCCGACCACATGAAGCAGCACGACTTCTTCAAGTCCGCCATGCCCGAAGGCTACGTCCAGGAGCGCACC
ATCTTCTTCAAGGACGACGGCAACTACAAGACCCGCGCCGAGGTGAAGTTCGAGGGCGACACCCTGGTGA
ACCGCATCGAGCTGAAGGGCATCGACTTCAAGGAGGACGGCAACATCCTGGGGCACAAGCTTGAGTACAA
CTACAACAGCCACAACGTCTATATCATGGCCGACAAGCAGAAGAACGGCATCAAGGTGAACTTCAAGATC
CGCCACAACATCGAGGACGGCAGCGTGCAGCTCGCCGACCACTACCAGCAGAACACCCCCATCGGCGACG
GCCCCGTGCTGCTGCCCGACAACCACTACCTGAGCTACCAGTCCCACCTGTGCAAAGACCCCAACGAGAA
GCGCGATCACATGGTCCTGCTGGAGTTCGTGACCGCCGCCGGGATCACTCTCGGCATGGACGAGCTGTAC
AAGTACAAGCGGCCGCACTCGAGCTAAGACTCTAGATCATAATCAGCCATACCACATTTGTAGAGGTTTT
ACTTGCTTTAAAAAACCTCCCACACCTCCCCCTGAACCTGAAACATAAAATGAATGCAATTGTTGTTGTT
AACTTGTTTATTGCAGCTTATAATGGTTACAAATAAAGCAATAGCATCACAAATTTCACAAATAAAGCAT
TTTTTTCACTGCATTCTAGTTGTGGTTTGTCCAAACTCATCAATGTATCTTAAGGCGTAAATTGTAAGCG
TTAATATTTTGTTAAAATTCGCGTTAAATTTTTGTTAAATCAGCTCATTTTTTAACCAATAGGCCGAAAT
CGGCAAAATCCCTTATAAATCAAAAGAATAGACCGAGATAGGGT
[37 nt withheld, positions 3055-3091]
AAAGAACGTGGACTCCAACGTCAAAGG
[49 nt withheld, positions 3119-3167]
T
[91 nt withheld, positions 3169-3259]
G
[124 nt withheld, positions 3261-3384]
CAGGTGGCACTTTTCGGGGAAATGTGCGCGGAACCCCTATTTGTTTATTTTTCTAAATACATTCAAATAT
GTATCCGCTCATGAGACAATAACCCTGATAAATGCTTCAATAATATTGAAAAAGGAAGAGTCCTGAGGCG
GAAAGAACCAGCTGTGGAATGTGTGTCAGTTAGGGTGTGGAAAGTCCCCAGGCTCCCCAGCAGGCAGAAG
TATGCAAAGCATGCATCTCAATTAGTCAGCAACCAGGTGTGGAAAGTCCCCAGGCTCCCCAGCAGGCAGA
AGTATGCAAAGCATGCATCTCAATTAGTCAGCAACCATAGTCCCGCCCCTAACTCCGCCCATCCCGCCCC
TAACTCCGCCCAGTTCCGCCCATTCTCCGCCCCATGGCTGACTAATTTTTTTTATTTATGCAGAGGCCGA
GGCCGCCTCGGCCTCTGAGCTATTCCAGAAGTAGTGAGGAGGCTTTTTTGGAGGCCTAGGCTTTTGCAAA
GATCGATCAAGAGACAGGATGAGGATCGTTTCGCATGATTGAACAAGATGGATTGCACGCAGGTTCTCCG
GCCGCTTGGGTGGAGAGGCTATTCGGCTATGACTGGGCACAACAGACAATCGGCTGCTCTGATGCCGCCG
TGTTCCGGCTGTCAGCGCAGGGGCGCCCGGTTCTTTTTGTCAAGACCGACCTGTCCGGTGCCCTGAATGA
ACTGCAAGACGAGGCAGCGCGGCTATCGTGGCTGGCCACGACGGGCGTTCCTTGCGCAGCTGTGCTCGAC
GTTGTCACTGAAGCGGGAAGGGACTGGCTGCTATTGGGCGAAGTGCCGGGGCAGGATCTCCTGTCATCTC
ACCTTGCTCCTGCCGAGAAAGTATCCATCATGGCTGATGCAATGCGGCGGCTGCATACGCTTGATCCGGC
TACCTGCCCATTCGACCACCAAGCGAAACATCGCATCGAGCGAGCACGTACTCGGATGGAAGCCGGTCTT
GTCGATCAGGATGATCTGGACGAAGAGCATCAGGGGCTCGCGCCAGCCGAACTGTTCGCCAGGCTCAAGG
CGAGCATGCCCGACGGCGAGGATCTCGTCGTGACCCATGGCGATGCCTGCTTGCCGAATATCATGGTGGA
AAATGGCCGCTTTTCTGGATTCATCGACTGTGGCCGGCTGGGTGTGGCGGACCGCTATCAGGACATAGCG
TTGGCTACCCGTGATATTGCTGAAGAGCTTGGCGGCGAATGGGCTGACCGCTTCCTCGTGCTTTACGGTA
TCGCCGCTCCCGATTCGCAGCGCATCGCCTTCTATCGCCTTCTTGACGAGTTCTTCTGAGCGGGACTCTG
GGGTTCGAAATGACCGACCAAGCGACGCCCAACCTGCCATCACGAGATTTCGATTCCACCGCCGCCTTCT
ATGAAAGGTTGGGCTTCGGAATCGTTTTCCGGGACGCCGGCTGGATGATCCTCCAGCGCGGGGATCTCAT
GCTGGAGTTCTTCGCCCACCCTAGGGGGAGGCTAACTGAAACACGGAAGGAGACAATACCGGAAGGAACC
CGCGCTATGACGGCAATAAAAAGACAGAATAAAACGCACGGTGTTGGGTCGTTTGTTCATAAACGCGGGG
TTCGGTCCCAGGGCTGGCACTCTGTCGATACCCCACCGAGACCCCATTGGGGCCAATACGCCCGCGTTTC
TTCCTTTTCCCCACCCCACCCCCCAAGTTCGGGTGAAGGCCCAGGGCTCGCAGCCAACGTCGGGGCGGCA
GGCCCTGCCATAGCCTCAGGTTACTCATATATACTTTAGATTGATTTAAAACTTCATTTTTAATTTAAAA
GGATCTAGGTGAAGATCCTTTTTGATAATCTCATGACCAAAATCCCTTAACGTGAGTTTTCGTTCCACTG
AGCGTCAGACCCCGTAGAAAAGATCAAAGGATCTTCTTGAGATCCTTTTTTTCTGCGCGTAATCTGCTGC
TTGCAAACAAAAAAACCACCGCTACCAGCGGTGGTTTGTTTGCCGGATCAAGAGCTACCAACTCTTTTTC
CGAAGGTAACTGGCTTCAGCAGAGCGCAGATACCAAATACTGTTCTTCTAGTGTAGCCGTAGTTAGGCCA
CCACTTCAAGAACTCTGTAGCACCGCCTACATACCTCGCTCTGCTAATCCTGTTACCAGTGGCTGCTGCC
AGTGGCGATAAGTCGTGTCTTACCGGGTTGGACTCAAGACGATAGTTACCGGATAAGGCGCAGCGGTCGG
GCTGAACGGGGGGTTCGTGCACACAGCCCAGCTTGGAGCGAACGACCTACACCGAACTGAGATACCTACA
GCGTGAGCTATGAGAAAGCGCCACGCTTCCCGAAGGGAGAAAGGCGGACAGGTATCCGGTAAGCGGCAGG
GTCGGAACAGGAGAGCGCACGAGGGAGCTTCCAGGGGGAAACGCCTGGTATCTTTATAGTCCTGTCGGGT
TTCGCCACCTCTGACTTGAGCGTCGATTTTTGTGATGCTCGTCAGGGGGGCGGAGCCTATGGAAAAACGC
CAGCAACGCGGCCTTTTTACGGTTCCTGGCCTTTTGCTGGCCTTTTGCTCACATGTTCTTTCCTGCGTTA
TCCCCTGATTCTGTGGATAACCGTATTACCGCCATGCAT
